>Addgene plasmid #59702 | pXPR_011 | addgene full sequence | sequence record 233279 | Addgene NGS Result
CCCGGGTTGCGCCTTTTCCAAGGCAGCCCTGGGTTTGCGCAGGGACGCGGCTGCTCTGGGCGTGGTTCCG
GGAAACGCAGCGGCGCCGACCCTGGGTCTCGCACATTCTTCACGTCCGTTCGCAGCGTCACCCGGATCTT
CGCCGCTACCCTTGTGGGCCCCCCGGCGACGCTTCCTGCTCCGCCCCTAAGTCGGGAAGGTTCCTTGCGG
TTCGCGGCGTGCCGGACGTGACAAACGGAAGCCGCACGTCTCACTAGTACCCTCGCAGACGGACAGCGCC
AGGGAGCAATGGCAGCGCGCCGACCGCGATGGGCTGTGGCCAATAGCGGCTGCTCAGCAGGGCGCGCCGA
GAGCAGCGGCCGGGAAGGGGCGGTGCGGGAGGCGGGGTGTGGGGCGGTAGTGTGGGCCCTGTTCCTGCCC
GCGCGGTGTTCCGCATTCTGCAAGCCTCCGGAGCGCACGTCGGCAGTCGGCTCCCTCGTTGACCGAATCA
CCGACCTCTCTCCCCAGGGGGATCCACCATGACCGAGTACAAGCCCACCGTGCGCCTCGCCACCCGCGAC
GACGTGCCCAGGGCCGTCCGCACCCTCGCCGCCGCTTTCGCCGACTACCCCGCCACCCGCCACACCGTCG
ATCCCGACCGCCACATCGAGCGGGTCACCGAGCTGCAAGAACTCTTCCTCACCCGCGTCGGGCTCGACAT
CGGCAAGGTGTGGGTCGCTGACGACGGCGCCGCAGTGGCTGTCTGGACCACACCCGAGAGCGTCGAAGCT
GGGGCGGTGTTCGCCGAGATCGGCCCTCGCATGGCCGAGTTGAGCGGTTCCCGGCTGGCCGCTCAGCAAC
AGATGGAAGGCCTCCTGGCTCCACACCGGCCCAAGGAGCCCGCATGGTTCCTGGCCACCGTCGGCGTCTC
TCCCGACCACCAGGGCAAGGGTCTGGGCAGCGCCGTCGTGCTCCCCGGAGTGGAGGCTGCCGAGCGCGCC
GGGGTGCCCGCCTTCCTGGAGACCTCCGCACCCCGCAACCTCCCCTTCTACGAGCGGCTCGGCTTCACCG
TCACCGCCGACGTGGAGGTGCCCGAAGGACCACGCACCTGGTGCATGACCCGCAAGCCCGGTGCCCTGCA
GGGATCTGGCGAAGCCAGACACAAACAGAAAATTGTGAAACAGACTTTGAATTTTGACCTTCTCAAGTTG
GCGGGAGACGTGGAGTCCAACCCAGGGCCCGCTAGCATGGTGAGCAAGGGCGAGGAGCTGTTCACCGGGG
TGGTGCCCATCCTGGTCGAGCTGGACGGCGACGTAAACGGCCACAAGTTCAGCGTGTCCGGCGAGGGCGA
GGGCGATGCCACCTACGGCAAGCTGACCCTGAAGTTCATCTGCACCACCGGCAAGCTGCCCGTGCCCTGG
CCCACCCTCGTGACCACCCTGACCTACGGCGTGCAGTGCTTCAGCCGCTACCCCGACCACATGAAGCAGC
ACGACTTCTTCAAGTCCGCCATGCCCGAAGGCTACGTCCAGGAGCGCACCATCTTCTTCAAGGACGACGG
CAACTACAAGACCCGCGCCGAGGTGAAGTTCGAGGGCGACACCCTGGTGAACCGCATCGAGCTGAAGGGC
ATCGACTTCAAGGAGGACGGCAACATCCTGGGGCACAAGCTGGAGTACAACTACAACAGCCACAACGTCT
ATATCATGGCCGACAAGCAGAAGAACGGCATCAAGGTGAACTTCAAGATCCGCCACAACATCGAGGACGG
CAGCGTGCAGCTCGCCGACCACTACCAGCAGAACACCCCCATCGGCGACGGCCCCGTGCTGCTGCCCGAC
AACCACTACCTGAGCACCCAGTCCGCCCTGAGCAAAGACCCCAACGAGAAGCGCGATCACATGGTCCTGC
TGGAGTTCGTGACCGCCGCCGGGATCACTCTCGGCATGGACGAGCTGTACAAGTCCTAACGCGTTAAGTC
GACAATCAACCTCTGGATTACAAAATTTGTGAAAGATTGACTGGTATTCTTAACTATGTTGCTCCTTTTA
CGCTATGTGGATACGCTGCTTTAATGCCTTTGTATCATGCTATTGCTTCCCGTATGGCTTTCATTTTCTC
CTCCTTGTATAAATCCTGGTTGCTGTCTCTTTATGAGGAGTTGTGGCCCGTTGTCAGGCAACGTGGCGTG
GTGTGCACTGTGTTTGCTGACGCAACCCCCACTGGTTGGGGCATTGCCACCACCTGTCAGCTCCTTTCCG
GGACTTTCGCTTTCCCCCTCCCTATTGCCACGGCGGAACTCATCGCCGCCTGCCTTGCCCGCTGCTGGAC
AGGGGCTCGGCTGTTGGGCACTGACAATTCCGTGGTGTTGTCGGGGAAATCATCGTCCTTTCCTTGGCTG
CTCGCCTGTGTTGCCACCTGGATTCTGCGCGGGACGTCCTTCTGCTACGTCCCTTCGGCCCTCAATCCAG
CGGACCTTCCTTCCCGCGGCCTGCTGCCGGCTCTGCGGCCTCTTCCGCGTCTTCGCCTTCGCCCTCAGAC
GAGTCGGATCTCCCTTTGGGCCGCCTCCCCGCGTCGACTTTAAGACCAATGACTTACAAGGCAGCTGTAG
ATCTTAGCCACTTTTTAAAAGAAAAGGGGGGACTGGAAGGGCTAATTCACTCCCAACGAAGACAAGATCT
GCTTTTTGCTTGTACTGGGTCTCTCTGGTTAGACCAGATCTGAGCCTGGGAGCTCTCTGGCTAACTAGGG
AACCCACTGCTTAAGCCTCAATAAAGCTTGCCTTGAGTGCTTCAAGTAGTGTGTGCCCGTCTGTTGTGTG
ACTCTGGTAACTAGAGATCCCTCAGACCCTTTTAGTCAGTGTGGAAAATCTCTAGCAGTACGTATAGTAG
TTCATGTCATCTTATTATTCAGTATTTATAACTTGCAAAGAAATGAATATCAGAGAGTGAGAGGAACTTG
TTTATTGCAGCTTATAATGGTTACAAATAAAGCAATAGCATCACAAATTTCACAAATAAAGCATTTTTTT
CACTGCATTCTAGTTGTGGTTTGTCCAAACTCATCAATGTATCTTATCATGTCTGGCTCTAGCTATCCCG
CCCCTAACTCCGCCCATCCCGCCCCTAACTCCGCCCAGTTCCGCCCATTCTCCGCCCCATGGCTGACTAA
TTTTTTTTATTTATGCAGAGGCCGAGGCCGCCTCGGCCTCTGAGCTATTCCAGAAGTAGTGAGGAGGCTT
TTTTGGAGGCCTAGGGACGTACCCAATTCGCCCTATAGTGAGTCGTATTACGCGCGCTCACTGGCCGTCG
TTTTACAACGTCGTGACTGGGAAAACCCTGGCGTTACCCAACTTAATCGCCTTGCAGCACATCCCCCTTT
CGCCAGCTGGCGTAATAGCGAAGAGGCCCGCACCGATCGCCCTTCCCAACAGTTGCGCAGCCTGAATGGC
GAATGGG
[124 nt withheld, positions 3438-3561]
C
[91 nt withheld, positions 3563-3653]
A
[49 nt withheld, positions 3655-3703]
CCTTTGACGTTGGAGTCCACGTTCTTT
[37 nt withheld, positions 3731-3767]
ACCCTATCTCGGTCTATTCTTTTGATTTATAAGGGATTTTGCCGATTTCGGCCTATTGGTTAAAAAATGA
GCTGATTTAACAAAAATTTAACGCGAATTTTAACAAAATATTAACGCTTACAATTTAGGTGGCACTTTTC
GGGGAAATGTGCGCGGAACCCCTATTTGTTTATTTTTCTAAATACATTCAAATATGTATCCGCTCATGAG
ACAATAACCCTGATAAATGCTTCAATAATATTGAAAAAGGAAGAGTATGAGTATTCAACATTTCCGTGTC
GCCCTTATTCCCTTTTTTGCGGCATTTTGCCTTCCTGTTTTTGCTCACCCAGAAACGCTGGTGAAAGTAA
AAGATGCTGAAGATCAGTTGGGTGCACGAGTGGGTTACATCGAACTGGATCTCAACAGCGGTAAGATCCT
TGAGAGTTTTCGCCCCGAAGAACGTTTTCCAATGATGAGCACTTTTAAAGTTCTGCTATGTGGCGCGGTA
TTATCCCGTATTGACGCCGGGCAAGAGCAACTCGGTCGCCGCATACACTATTCTCAGAATGACTTGGTTG
AGTACTCACCAGTCACAGAAAAGCATCTTACGGATGGCATGACAGTAAGAGAATTATGCAGTGCTGCCAT
AACCATGAGTGATAACACTGCGGCCAACTTACTTCTGACAACGATCGGAGGACCGAAGGAGCTAACCGCT
TTTTTGCACAACATGGGGGATCATGTAACTCGCCTTGATCGTTGGGAACCGGAGCTGAATGAAGCCATAC
CAAACGACGAGCGTGACACCACGATGCCTGTAGCAATGGCAACAACGTTGCGCAAACTATTAACTGGCGA
ACTACTTACTCTAGCTTCCCGGCAACAATTAATAGACTGGATGGAGGCGGATAAAGTTGCAGGACCACTT
CTGCGCTCGGCCCTTCCGGCTGGCTGGTTTATTGCTGATAAATCTGGAGCCGGTGAGCGTGGGTCTCGCG
GTATCATTGCAGCACTGGGGCCAGATGGTAAGCCCTCCCGTATCGTAGTTATCTACACGACGGGGAGTCA
GGCAACTATGGATGAACGAAATAGACAGATCGCTGAGATAGGTGCCTCACTGATTAAGCATTGGTAACTG
TCAGACCAAGTTTACTCATATATACTTTAGATTGATTTAAAACTTCATTTTTAATTTAAAAGGATCTAGG
TGAAGATCCTTTTTGATAATCTCATGACCAAAATCCCTTAACGTGAGTTTTCGTTCCACTGAGCGTCAGA
CCCCGTAGAAAAGATCAAAGGATCTTCTTGAGATCCTTTTTTTCTGCGCGTAATCTGCTGCTTGCAAACA
AAAAAACCACCGCTACCAGCGGTGGTTTGTTTGCCGGATCAAGAGCTACCAACTCTTTTTCCGAAGGTAA
CTGGCTTCAGCAGAGCGCAGATACCAAATACTGTTCTTCTAGTGTAGCCGTAGTTAGGCCACCACTTCAA
GAACTCTGTAGCACCGCCTACATACCTCGCTCTGCTAATCCTGTTACCAGTGGCTGCTGCCAGTGGCGAT
AAGTCGTGTCTTACCGGGTTGGACTCAAGACGATAGTTACCGGATAAGGCGCAGCGGTCGGGCTGAACGG
GGGGTTCGTGCACACAGCCCAGCTTGGAGCGAACGACCTACACCGAACTGAGATACCTACAGCGTGAGCT
ATGAGAAAGCGCCACGCTTCCCGAAGGGAGAAAGGCGGACAGGTATCCGGTAAGCGGCAGGGTCGGAACA
GGAGAGCGCACGAGGGAGCTTCCAGGGGGAAACGCCTGGTATCTTTATAGTCCTGTCGGGTTTCGCCACC
TCTGACTTGAGCGTCGATTTTTGTGATGCTCGTCAGGGGGGCGGAGCCTATGGAAAAACGCCAGCAACGC
GGCCTTTTTACGGTTCCTGGCCTTTTGCTGGCCTTTTGCTCACATGTTCTTTCCTGCGTTATCCCCTGAT
TCTGTGGATAACCGTATTACCGCCTTTGAGTGAGCTGATACCGCTCGCCGCAGCCGAACGACCGAGCGCA
GCGAGTCAGTGAGCGAGGAAGCGGAAGAGCGCCCAATACGCAAACCGCCTCTCCCCGCGCGTTGGCCGAT
TCATTAATGCAGCTGGCACGACAGGTTTCCCGACTGGAAAGCGGGCAGTGAGCGCAACGCAATTAATGTG
AGTTAGCTCACTCATTAGGCACCCCAGGCTTTACACTTTATGCTTCCGGCTCGTATGTTGTGTGGAATTG
TGAGCGGATAACAATTTCACACAGGAAACAGCTATGACCATGATTACGCCAAGCGCGCAATTAACCCTCA
CTAAAGGGAACAAAAGCTGGAGCTGCAAGCTTAATGTAGTCTTATGCAATACTCTTGTAGTCTTGCAACA
TGGTAACGATGAGTTAGCAACATGCCTTACAAGGAGAGAAAAAGCACCGTGCATGCCGATTGGTGGAAGT
AAGGTGGTACGATCGTGCCTTATTAGGAAGGCAACAGACGGGTCTGACATGGATTGGACGAACCACTGAA
TTGCCGCATTGCAGAGATATTGTATTTAAGTGCCTAGCTCGATACATAAACGGGTCTCTCTGGTTAGACC
AGATCTGAGCCTGGGAGCTCTCTGGCTAACTAGGGAACCCACTGCTTAAGCCTCAATAAAGCTTGCCTTG
AGTGCTTCAAGTAGTGTGTGCCCGTCTGTTGTGTGACTCTGGTAACTAGAGATCCCTCAGACCCTTTTAG
TCAGTGTGGAAAATCTCTAGCAGTGGCGCCCGAACAGGGACTTGAAAGCGAAAGGGAAACCAGAGGAGCT
CTCTCGACGCAGGACTCGGCTTGCTGAAGCGCGCACGGCAAGAGGCGAGGGGCGGCGACTGGTGAGTACG
CCAAAAATTTTGACTAGCGGAGGCTAGAAGGAGAGAGATGGGTGCGAGAGCGTCAGTATTAAGCGGGGGA
GAATTAGATCGCGATGGGAAAAAATTCGGTTAAGGCCAGGGGGAAAGAAAAAATATAAATTAAAACATAT
AGTATGGGCAAGCAGGGAGCTAGAACGATTCGCAGTTAATCCTGGCCTGTTAGAAACATCAGAAGGCTGT
AGACAAATACTGGGACAGCTACAACCATCCCTTCAGACAGGATCAGAAGAACTTAGATCATTATATAATA
CAGTAGCAACCCTCTATTGTGTGCATCAAAGGATAGAGATAAAAGACACCAAGGAAGCTTTAGACAAGAT
AGAGGAAGAGCAAAACAAAAGTAAGACCACCGCACAGCAAGCGGCCGCTGATCTTCAGACCTGGAGGAGG
AGATATGAGGGACAATTGGAGAAGTGAATTATATAAATATAAAGTAGTAAAAATTGAACCATTAGGAGTA
GCACCCACCAAGGCAAAGAGAAGAGTGGTGCAGAGAGAAAAAAGAGCAGTGGGAATAGGAGCTTTGTTCC
TTGGGTTCTTGGGAGCAGCAGGAAGCACTATGGGCGCAGCGTCAATGACGCTGACGGTACAGGCCAGACA
ATTATTGTCTGGTATAGTGCAGCAGCAGAACAATTTGCTGAGGGCTATTGAGGCGCAACAGCATCTGTTG
CAACTCACAGTCTGGGGCATCAAGCAGCTCCAGGCAAGAATCCTGGCTGTGGAAAGATACCTAAAGGATC
AACAGCTCCTGGGGATTTGGGGTTGCTCTGGAAAACTCATTTGCACCACTGCTGTGCCTTGGAATGCTAG
TTGGAGTAATAAATCTCTGGAACAGATTTGGAATCACACGACCTGGATGGAGTGGGACAGAGAAATTAAC
AATTACACAAGCTTAATACACTCCTTAATTGAAGAATCGCAAAACCAGCAAGAAAAGAATGAACAAGAAT
TATTGGAATTAGATAAATGGGCAAGTTTGTGGAATTGGTTTAACATAACAAATTGGCTGTGGTATATAAA
ATTATTCATAATGATAGTAGGAGGCTTGGTAGGTTTAAGAATAGTTTTTGCTGTACTTTCTATAGTGAAT
AGAGTTAGGCAGGGATATTCACCATTATCGTTTCAGACCCACCTCCCAACCCCGAGGGGACCCAGAGAGG
GCCTATTTCCCATGATTCCTTCATATTTGCATATACGATACAAGGCTGTTAGAGAGATAATTAGAATTAA
TTTGACTGTAAACACAAAGATATTAGTACAAAATACGTGACGTAGAAAGTAATAATTTCTTGGGTAGTTT
GCAGTTTTAAAATTATGTTTTAAAATGGACTATCATATGCTTACCGTAACTTGAAAGTATTTCGATTTCT
TGGCTTTATATATCTTGTGGAAAGGACGAAACACCGGTGAACCGCATCGAGCTGAGTTTAAGAGCTATGC
TGGAAACAGCATAGCAAGTTTAAATAAGGCTAGTCCGTTATCAACTTGAAAAAGTGGCACCGAGTCGGTG
CTTTTTTGAATTCTAGATCTTGAGACAAATGGCAGTATTCATCCACAATTTTAAAAGAAAAGGGGGGATT
GGGGGGTACAGTGCAGGGGAAAGAATAGTAGACATAATAGCAACAGACATACAAACTAAAGAATTACAAA
AACAAATTACAAAAATTCAAAATTTTCGGGTTTATTACAGGGACAGCAGAGATCCACTTTGGCGCCGGCT
CGAGGGGG
Features (pLannotate 1.2.2; 30 found; start..end, strand, type, name):
      7..507     +  promoter       hPGK promoter: human phosphoglycerate kinase 1 promoter
    519..1115    +  CDS            PuroR (fragment): puromycin N-acetyltransferase; pac from Streptomyces; confers resistance to puromycin
   1155..1220    +  CDS            F2A: 2A peptide from foot-and-mouth disease virus polyprotein Eukaryotic ribosomes fail to insert a peptide bond between the Gly and Pro residues, yielding separate polypeptides.
   1227..1943    +  CDS            EGFP: EGFP is a basic (constitutively fluorescent) green fluorescent protein published in 1996, derived from Aequorea victoria. It is reported to be a rapidly-maturing weak dimer with moderate acid sensitivity.
   1964..2552    +  misc_feature   WPRE: woodchuck hepatitis virus posttranscriptional regulatory element
   2603..2622    +  misc_feature   cPPT/CTS (fragment): central polypurine tract and central termination sequence of HIV-1
   2624..2857    +  LTR            3' LTR (ΔU3): self-inactivating 3' long terminal repeat (LTR) from HIV-1
   2935..3056    +  polyA_signal   SV40 poly(A) signal: SV40 polyadenylation signal
   3096..3231    +  rep_origin     SV40 ori: SV40 origin of replication
   3252..3270    -  promoter       T7 promoter: promoter for bacteriophage T7 RNA polymerase
   3278..3433    +  CDS            lacZα (fragment): LacZα fragment of β-galactosidase; lacZ fragment
   3438..3866    +  rep_origin     f1 ori (sequence partly withheld): f1 bacteriophage origin of replication; arrow indicates direction of (+) strand synthesis
   3919..4023    +  promoter       AmpR promoter: bla
   4024..4884    +  CDS            AmpR: β-lactamase; bla; confers resistance to ampicillin, carbenicillin, and related antibiotics
   5055..5643    +  rep_origin     ori: high-copy-number ColE1/pMB1/pBR322/pUC origin of replication
   5826..5918    +  CDS            lacI (fragment): lac repressor; lacI; The lac repressor binds to the lac operator to inhibit transcription in E. coli. This inhibition can be relieved by adding lactose or isopropyl-β-D-thiogalactopyranoside (IPTG).
   5931..5952    +  protein_bind   CAP binding site: CAP binding activates transcription in the presence of cAMP. E. coli catabolite activator protein
   5967..5997    +  promoter       lac promoter: promoter for the E. coli lac operon
   6005..6021    +  protein_bind   lac operator: The lac repressor binds to the lac operator to inhibit transcription in E. coli. This inhibition can be relieved by adding lactose or isopropyl-β-D-thiogalactopyranoside (IPTG). lac repressor encoded by lacI
   6066..6084    +  promoter       T3 promoter: promoter for bacteriophage T3 RNA polymerase
   6112..6338    +  promoter       RSV promoter: Rous sarcoma virus enhancer/promoter
   6339..6519    +  LTR            5' LTR (truncated): truncated 5' long terminal repeat (LTR) from HIV-1
   6566..6691    +  misc_feature   HIV-1 Ψ: packaging signal of human immunodeficiency virus type 1
   6675..7038    +  CDS            HIV-1 gag (fragment): gag protein from human immunodeficiency virus 1; gag
   7184..7417    +  misc_feature   RRE: The Rev response element (RRE) of HIV-1 allows for Rev-dependent mRNA export from the nucleus to the cytoplasm.
   7794..7820    +  CDS            Rev (fragment): human immunodeficiency virus 1 (HIV-1) Rev protein; rev; enhances nuclear export of unspliced and incompletely spliced viral mRNAs
   7824..8064    +  promoter       U6 promoter: RNA polymerase III promoter for human U6 snRNA
   8073..8092    +  CDS            VN155(I152L) (fragment): improved N-terminal fragment of mVenus for use in bimolecular fluorescence complementation (BiFC) (Kodama and Hu, 2010)
   8111..8178    +  misc_RNA       tracrRNA (fragment): trans-activating CRISPR RNA for the Streptococcus pyogenes CRISPR/Cas9 system
   8226..8343    +  misc_feature   cPPT/CTS: central polypurine tract and central termination sequence of HIV-1
