[The description below was written by a language model from this plasmid's Addgene catalogue record and pLannotate feature annotations shown in this document.]
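Description:
pXPR_011 is an 8,395 bp third-generation-style, self-inactivating lentiviral vector built on the pLKO.1 backbone and designed as a reporter for Cas9 activity in mammalian cells. In bacteria it is maintained as a high-copy plasmid through a ColE1/pUC-type origin with ampicillin resistance (AmpR). An f1 origin and remnants of lac and phage promoter sequences are also carried in the backbone. The viral portion comprises an RSV promoter fused to a truncated HIV-1 5' LTR, the Ψ packaging signal with a gag fragment, the RRE for Rev-dependent export, a cPPT/CTS, WPRE, and a ΔU3 3' LTR followed by an SV40 polyadenylation signal.

Two expression units sit between the LTRs. A human U6 (Pol III) promoter drives an sgRNA directed against EGFP. The 20-nt feature annotated as an mVenus fragment immediately downstream of U6 is presumably this GFP-family-matching spacer, and it is followed by the S. pyogenes tracrRNA-derived scaffold. Downstream, the human PGK promoter drives a single transcript encoding puromycin N-acetyltransferase linked by an F2A peptide to EGFP, so both proteins are made separately from one open reading frame.

Transduced cells lacking Cas9 are puromycin-resistant and green. In cells with functional Cas9, the sgRNA directs cutting of the integrated EGFP sequence, so cells keep puromycin resistance but lose fluorescence. The EGFP-negative fraction, measured by flow cytometry, reports Cas9 activity. The depositor notes that complete loss of EGFP is unlikely because some in-frame indels preserve fluorescence, and that the assay works best with low-multiplicity infection.
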