Addgene plasmid #59702: pXPR_011
Purpose: This lentiviral vector can be used to assay Cas9 activity.
Depositing lab: John Doench & David Root. Depositing organization: Broad Institute. Publication: Rational design of highly active sgRNAs for CRISPR-Cas9-mediated gene inactivation. Doench JG, Hartenian E, Graham DB, Tothova Z, Hegde M, Smith I, Sullender M, Ebert BL, Xavier RJ, Root DE. Nat Biotechnol. 2014 Sep 3. doi: 10.1038/nbt.3026. PubMed 25184501.
Backbone
  Vector backbone: pLKO.1
  Total vector size (bp): 8395
  Vector type: Mammalian Expression, Lentiviral, CRISPR
  Selectable markers: Puromycin
Growth in bacteria
  Bacterial resistance: Ampicillin, 100 μg/mL
  Growth temperature: 37°C
  Growth strain: Stbl3
  Copy number: High Copy
Gene/Insert
  Gene/Insert name: EGFP sgRNA
  Species: Synthetic
  Promoter: hU6
  Cloning method: Unknown
  Sequencing primers: 5′ LKO.1 5'
Terms and licenses: Academic/Nonprofit Terms; Industry Terms: Not Available to Industry
Depositor comments: This lentiviral vector can be used to assay Cas9 activity. In the absence of Cas9, the cells are both resistant to puromycin and express EGFP. In the presence of functional levels of Cas9, the sgRNA expressed from the U6 cassette targets EGFP, and thus cells will still be puromycin-resistant, but will no longer express EGFP. The fraction of EGFP-positive and -negative cells can be accurately quantitated by flow cytometry. Please note that it is unlikely that 100% of cells will ever be EGFP-negative, as a fraction of cells are likely to have in-frame indels, and those the cells may still be green. This assay is best done with cells infected with pXPR_011 at an MOI <1.
How to cite: pXPR_011 was a gift from John Doench & David Root (Addgene plasmid # 59702 ; http://n2t.net/addgene:59702 ; RRID:Addgene_59702)
