>Addgene plasmid #59702 | pXPR_011 | addgene partial sequence | sequence record 95710 | hPGK-F 5'-GTGTTCCGCATTCTGCAAG-3'
CGAATCACCGACCTCTCTCCCCAGGGGGATCCACCATGACCGAGTACAAGCCCACCGTGCGCCTCGCCAC
CCGCGACGACGTGCCCAGGGCCGTCCGCACCCTCGCCGCCGCTTTCGCCGACTACCCCGCCACCCGCCAC
ACCGTCGATCCCGACCGCCACATCGAGCGGGTCACCGAGCTGCAAGAACTCTTCCTCACCCGCGTCGGGC
TCGACATCGGCAAGGTGTGGGTCGCTGACGACGGCGCCGCAGTGGCTGTCTGGACCACACCCGAGAGCGT
CGAAGCTGGGGCGGTGTTCGCCGAGATCGGCCCTCGCATGGCCGAGTTGAGCGGTTCCCGGCTGGCCGCT
CAGCAACAGATGGAAGGCCTCCTGGCTCCACACCGGCCCAAGGAGCCCGCATGGTTCCTGGCCACCGTCG
GCGTCTCTCCCGACCACCAGGGCAAGGGTCTGGGCAGCGCCGTCGTGCTCCCCGGAGTGGAGGCTGCCGA
GCGCGCCGGGGTGCCCGCCTTCCTGGAGACCTCCGCACCCCGCAACCTCCCCTTCTACGAGCGGCTCGGC
TTCACCGTCACCGCCGACGTGGAGGTGCCCGAAGGACCACGCACCTGGTGCATGACCCGCAAGCCCGGTG
CCCTG
