>Addgene plasmid #59702 | pXPR_011 | addgene partial sequence | sequence record 95714 | hU6-F 5'-GAGGGCCTATTTCCCATGATT-3'
GAGAGATAATTAGAATTAATTTGACTGTAAACACAAAGATATTAGTACAAAATACGTGACGTAGAAAGTA
ATAATTTCTTGGGTAGTTTGCAGTTTTAAAATTATGTTTTAAAATGGACTATCATATGCTTACCGTAACT
TGAAAGTATTTCGATTTCTTGGCTTTATATATCTTGTGGAAAGGACGAAACACCGGTGAACCGCATCGAG
CTGAGTTTAAGAGCTATGCTGGAAACAGCATAGCAAGTTTAAATAAGGCTAGTCCGTTATCAACTTGAAA
AAGTGGCACCGAGTCGGTGCTTTTTTGAATTCTAGATCTTGAGACAAATGGCAGTATTCATCCACAATTT
TAAAAGAAAAGGGGGGATTGGGGGGTACAGTGCAGGGGAAAGAATAGTAGACATAATAGCAACAGACATA
CAAACTAAAGAATTACAAAA
