>Addgene plasmid #59702 | pXPR_011 | addgene partial sequence | sequence record 95718 | WPRE-R 5'-CATAGCGTAAAAGGAGCAACA-3'
AATTTTGTAATCCAGAGGTTGATTGTCGACTTAACGCGTTAGGACTTGTACAGCTCGTCCATGCCGAGAG
TGATCCCGGCGGCGGTCACGAACTCCAGCAGGACCATGTGATCGCGCTTCTCGTTGGGGTCTTTGCTCAG
GGCGGACTGGGTGCTCAGGTAGTGGTTGTCGGGCAGCAGCACGGGGCCGTCGCCGATGGGGGTGTTCTGC
TGGTAGTGGTCGGCGAGCTGCACGCTGCCGTCCTCGATGTTGTGGCGGATCTTGAAGTTCACCTTGATGC
CGTTCTTCTGCTTGTCGGCCATGATATAGACGTTGTGGCTGTTGTAGTTGTACTCCAGCTTGTGCCCCAG
GATGTTGCCGTCCTCCTTGAAGTCGATGCCCTTCAGCTCGATGCGGTTCACCAGGGTGTCGCCCTCGAAC
TTCACCTCGGCGCGGGTCTTGTAGTTGCCGTCGTCCTTGAAGAAGATGGTGCGCTCCTGGACGTAGCCTT
CGGGCATGGCGGACTTGAAGAAGTCGTGCTGCTTCATGTGGTCGGGGTAGCGGCTGAAGCACTGCACGCC
GTAGGTCAGGGTGGTCACGAGGGTGGGCCAGGGCACGGGCAGCTTGCCGGTGGTGCAGATGAACTTCAGG
GTCAGCTTGCCGTAGGTGGCATCGCCCTCGCCCTCGCCGGACACGCTGAACTTGTGGCCGTTTACGTCG
